Addgene plasmid #67499: pSUPER-ARF5a
Purpose: Expression of shRNA targeting human ARF5a
Depositing lab: Richard Kahn. Depositing organization: Emory University. Publication: Isoform-selective effects of the depletion of ADP-ribosylation factors 1-5 on membrane traffic. Volpicelli-Daley LA, Li Y, Zhang CJ, Kahn RA. Mol Biol Cell. 2005 Oct;16(10):4495-508. Epub 2005 Jul 19. 10.1091/mbc.e04-12-1042 PubMed 16030262.
Backbone
  Vector backbone: pSUPER
  Vector type: Mammalian Expression, RNAi
Growth in bacteria
  Bacterial resistance: Ampicillin, 100 μg/mL
  Growth temperature: 37°C
  Growth strain: DH5alpha
  Copy number: High Copy
Gene/Insert
  Gene/Insert name: HsARF5 shRNA (alt name: pSUPER-ARF5a)
  gRNA/shRNA sequence: TCTGCTGATGAACTCCAGA
  Species: H. sapiens (human)
  Entrez Gene: ARF5
  Promoter: H1
  Cloning method: Restriction Enzyme; 5′ cloning site BglII (unknown if destroyed); 3′ cloning site HindIII (unknown if destroyed)
  Sequencing primers: 5′ M13-Fwd; 3′ M13-Rev
Terms and licenses: Academic/Nonprofit Terms; Industry Terms: Not Available to Industry
How to cite: pSUPER-ARF5a was a gift from Richard Kahn (Addgene plasmid # 67499 ; http://n2t.net/addgene:67499 ; RRID:Addgene_67499)
