[The description below was written by a language model from this plasmid's Addgene catalogue record.]
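Description:
pSUPER-ARF5a is a mammalian RNA interference plasmid built on the pSUPER backbone and designed to knock down human ARF5 (ADP-ribosylation factor 5), a small GTPase involved in membrane traffic. It is maintained in E. coli as a high-copy plasmid under ampicillin selection. The record does not list a mammalian selection marker or the origin of replication, and no feature table is provided, so other backbone elements cannot be confirmed here.

The payload is a short hairpin RNA cassette driven by the H1 promoter, an RNA polymerase III promoter well suited to producing small, defined transcripts. A hairpin-encoding oligonucleotide containing a 19-nucleotide target sequence against human ARF5 was inserted by restriction cloning between the BglII and HindIII sites downstream of the promoter; whether these sites survived cloning is not recorded. In pSUPER-type designs, the transcript typically folds back on itself into a stem-loop that cellular machinery processes into an siRNA, which then directs degradation of the matching mRNA. The "a" suffix in the name suggests this is one of several hairpins targeting ARF5, though the record does not say so explicitly. The insert region can be verified by sequencing with the standard M13 forward and reverse primers.

The construct is intended for transfection into human cells to deplete ARF5. The associated study examined the isoform-selective consequences of depleting ARF1 through ARF5 on membrane traffic, so this plasmid fits experiments that separate the roles of individual ARF family members.
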