>Addgene plasmid #67499 | pSUPER-ARF5a | addgene partial sequence | sequence record 117951 | H1 5'-tcgctatgtgttctgggaaa-3'
TTGGATTTGGGATCTTATAAGTTCTGTATGAGACCACAGATCCCCTCTGCTGATGAACTCCAGATTCAAG
AGATCTGGAGTTCATCAGCAGATTTTTGGAAAAGCTTATCGATACCGTCGACCTCGAGGGGGGGCCCGGT
ACCAGCTTTTGTTCCCTTTAGTGAGGGTTAATTTCGAGCTTGGCGTAATCATGGTCATAGCTGTTTCCTG
TGTGAAATTGTTATCCGCTCACAATTCCACACAACATACGAGCCGGAAGCATAAAGTGTAAAGCCTGGGG
TGCCTAATGAGTGAGCTAACTCACATTAATTGCGTTGCGCTCACTGCCCGCTTTCCAGTCGGGAAACCTG
TCGTGCCAGCTGCATTAATGAATCGGCCAACGCGCGGGGAGAGGCGGTTTGCGTATTGGGCGCTCTTCCG
CTTCCTCGCTCACTGACTCGCTGCGCTCGGTCGTTCGGCTGCGGCGAGCGGTATCAGCTCACTCAAAGGC
GGTAATACGGTTATCCACAGAATCAGGGGATAACGCAGGAAAGAACATGTGAGCAAAAGGCCAGCAAAAG
GCCAGGAACCGTAAAAAGGCCGCGTTGCTGGCGTTTTTCCATAGGCTCCGCCCCCCTGACGAGCATCACA
AAAATCGACGCTCAAGTCAGAGGTGGCGAAACCCGACAGGACTATAAAGATACCAGGCGTTTCCCCCTGG
AAGCTCCCTCGTGCGCTCTCCTGTTCCGACCCTGCCGCTTACCGGATACCTGTCCGCCTTTCTCCCTTCG
GGAAGCGTGGCGCTTTCTCATAGCTCACGCTGTAGGTATCTCAGTTCGGTGTAGGTCGTTCGCTCCAAGC
TGGGCTGTGTGCACGAACCCCCCGTTCAGCCCGACCGCTGCGCCTTATCCGGTAACTATCGTCTTGAGTC
CAACCCGGTAAGACACGACTTATCGCCACTGGCAGCAGCCACTGGTAACAGGA
